>Addgene plasmid #99761 | boule1 | addgene full sequence | sequence record 193947 | Addgene NGS Result
CAAAAAACCCCTCAAGACCCGTTTAGAGGCCCCAAGGGGTTATGCTAGGCGCGCCGGATCCTAATACGAC
TCACTATAGGGAGATTTAGGTGACACTATAGAAGTGACCTTTGCAAACAAAATGTCAACTGATAGTCAAC
TTACGCCTAAAGTAGATACACTAGCTCAAGAATTTCAAGTTTCACTTGCTGCTGTTAATCAAGCAACGAT
GACTGCTGCTGCAAACCCTAAAATCGGTACTCTGATACCAAATCGAATATTTGTTGGTGGAATCACGTCA
AATACGACAGTAGAAGAATTGAAAATATTTTTTTCAAGTTACGGTCCAATTAAGGATGTTAAAATAATAA
ATGATCGTACTGGATTATCCAAAGGGAGTTATGGGTTTGTTACATTTGAAAATCAAGAAACTGCTGAAAA
AATAATCAAAAATGAAGCAGAAACACTGATATTTAAGGAACGGAAATTAAACATAGGACACGCTGTTAGA
AAACAGCATTTATTTCCTCGCCAGGGTTAGTATCATGATATGTTTTAAGTTCTGTTAAGTTGTTTAAGCA
ACAAAATTACATTTTGTATTTTTGCTAGAAATTTCTGGAACAGTTTTATATAATGGACCCGTGCCTTATG
AAGGTCTCCCTTTAGTGAGGGTTAATTCTCCCTATAGTGAGTCGTATTAGGATCCGGCGCGCCTAGCATA
ACCCCTTGGGGCCTCTAAACGGGTCTTGAGGGGTTTTTTGACGCGTCGATTTCGGCCTATTGGTTAAAAA
ATGAGCTGATTTAACAAAAATTTAACGCGAATTTTAACAAAATTCAGGGCGCAAGGGCTGCTAAAGGAAG
CGGAACACGTAGAAAGCCAGTCCGCAGAAACGGTGCTGACCCCGGATGAATGTCAGCTACTGGGCTATCT
GGACAAGGGAAAACGCAAGCGCAAAGAGAAAGCAGGTAGCTTGCAGTGGGCTTACATGGCGATAGCTAGA
CTGGGCGGTTTTATGGACAGCAAGCGAACCGGAATTGCCAGCTGGGGCGCCCTCTGGTAAGGTTGGGAAG
CCCTGCAAAGTAAACTGGATGGCTTTCTTGCCGCCAATGATCTGATGGCGCAGGGGATCAAGATCTGATC
AAGAGACAGGATGAGGATCGTTTCGCATGATTGAACAAGATGGATTGCACGCAGGTTCTCCGGCCGCTTG
GGTGGAGAGGCTATTCGGCTATGACTGGGCACAACAGACAATCGGCTGCTCTGATGCCGCCGTGTTCCGG
CTGTCAGCGCAGGGGCGCCCGGTTCTTTTTGTCAAGACCGACCTGTCCGGTGCCCTGAATGAACTGCAGG
ACGAGGCAGCGCGGCTATCGTGGCTGGCCACGACGGGCGTTCCTTGCGCAGCTGTGCTCGACGTTGTCAC
TGAAGCGGGAAGGGACTGGCTGCTATTGGGCGAAGTGCCGGGGCAGGATCTCCTGTCATCCCACCTTGCT
CCTGCCGAGAAAGTATCCATCATGGCTGATGCAATGCGGCGGCTGCATACGCTTGATCCGGCTACCTGCC
CATTCGACCACCAAGCGAAACATCGCATCGAGCGAGCACGTACTCGGATGGAAGCCGGTCTTGTCGATCA
GGATGATCTGGACGAAGAGCATCAGGGGCTCGCGCCAGCCGAACTGTTCGCCAGGCTCAAGGCGCGCATG
CCCGACGGCGAGGATCTCGTCGTGACCCATGGCGATGCCTGCTTGCCGAATATCATGGTGGAAAATGGCC
GCTTTTCTGGATTCATCGACTGTGGCCGGCTGGGTGTGGCGGACCGCTATCAGGACATAGCGTTGGCTAC
CCGTGATATTGCTGAAGAGCTTGGCGGCGAATGGGCTGACCGCTTCCTCGTGCTTTACGGTATCGCCGCT
CCCGATTCGCAGCGCATCGCCTTCTATCGCCTTCTTGACGAGTTCTTCTGAATTGAAAAAGGAAGAGTAT
GAGTATTCAACATTTCCGTGTCGCCCTTATTCCCTTTTTTGCGGCATTTTGCCTTCCTGTTTTTGCTCAC
CCAGAAACGCTGGTGAAAGTAAAAGATGCTGAAGATCAGTTGGGTGCACGAGTGGGTTACATCGAACTGG
ATCTCAACAGCGGTAAGATCCTTGAGAGTTTTCGCCCCGAAGAACGTTTTCCAATGATGAGCACTTTTAA
AGTTCTGCTATGTGGCGCGGTATTATCCCGTATTGACGCCGGGCAAGAGCAACTCGGTCGCCGCATACAC
TATTCTCAGAATGACTTGGTTGAGTACTCACCAGTCACAGAAAAGCATCTTACGGATGGCATGACAGTAA
GAGAATTATGCAGTGCTGCCATAACCATGAGTGATAACACTGCGGCCAACTTACTTCTGACAACGATCGG
AGGACCGAAGGAGCTAACCGCTTTTTTGCACAACATGGGGGATCATGTAACTCGCCTTGATCGTTGGGAA
CCGGAGCTGAATGAAGCCATACCAAACGACGAGCGTGACACCACGATGCCTGTAGCAATGGCAACAACGT
TGCGCAAACTATTAACTGGCGAACTACTTACTCTAGCTTCCCGGCAACAATTAATAGACTGGATGGAGGC
GGATAAAGTTGCAGGACCACTTCTGCGCTCGGCCCTTCCGGCTGGCTGGTTTATTGCTGATAAATCTGGA
GCCGGTGAGCGTGGGTCTCGCGGTATCATTGCAGCACTGGGGCCAGATGGTAAGCCCTCCCGTATCGTAG
TTATCTACACGACGGGGAGCCAGGCAACTATGGATGAACGAAATAGACAGATCGCTGAGATAGGTGCCTC
ACTGATTAAGCATTGGTAACTGTCAGACCAAGTTTACTCATATATACTTTAGATTGATTTAAAACTTCAT
TTTTAATTTAAAAGGATCTAGGTGAAGATCCTTTTTGATAATCTCATGACCAAAATCCCTTAACGTGAGT
TTTCGTTCCACTGAGCGTCAGACCCCGTAGAAAAGATCAAAGGATCTTCTTGAGATCCTTTTTTTCTGCG
CGTAATCTGCTGCTTGCAAACAAAAAAACCACCGCTACCAGCGGTGGTTTGTTTGCCGGATCAAGAGCTA
CCAACTCTTTTTCCGAAGGTAACTGGCTTCAGCAGAGCGCAGATACCAAATACTGTTCTTCTAGTGTAGC
CGTAGTTAGGCCACCACTTCAAGAACTCTGTAGCACCGCCTACATACCTCGCTCTGCTAATCCTGTTACC
AGTGGCTGCTGCCAGTGGCGATAAGTCGTGTCTTACCGGGTTGGACTCAAGACGATAGTTACCGGATAAG
GCGCAGCGGTCGGGCTGAACGGGGGGTTCGTGCACACAGCCCAGCTTGGAGCGAACGACCTACACCGAAC
TGAGATACCTACAGCGTGAGCTATGAGAAAGCGCCACGCTTCCCGAAGGGAGAAAGGCGGACAGGTATCC
GGTAAGCGGCAGGGTCGGAACAGGAGAGCGCACGAGGGAGCTTCCAGGGGGAAACGCCTGGTATCTTTAT
AGTCCTGTCGGGTTTCGCCACCTCTGACTTGAGCGTCGATTTTTGTGATGCTCGTCAGGGGGGCGGAGCC
TATGGAAAAACGCCAGCAACGCGGCCTTTTTACGGTTCCTGGCCTTTTGCTGGCCTTTTGCTCACATGTT
CTTTCCTGCGTTATCCCCTGATTCTGTGGATAACCGTATTACCGCCTTTGAGTGAGCTGATACCGCTCGC
CGCAGCCGAACGACCGAGCGCAGCGAGTCAGTGAGCGAGGAAGCACGCGT
Features (pLannotate 1.2.2; 13 found; start..end, strand, type, name):
      1..48      -  terminator     T7 terminator: transcription terminator for bacteriophage T7 RNA polymerase
     62..80      +  promoter       T7 promoter: promoter for bacteriophage T7 RNA polymerase
     84..102     +  promoter       SP6 promoter: promoter for bacteriophage SP6 RNA polymerase
    122..511     +  CDS            BOLL (fragment): BOLL_HUMAN - Also known as BOULE. Experimental evidence at protein level: Swiss-Prot protein existence level 1. Probable RNA-binding protein, which may be required during spermatogenesis. May act by binding to the 3'-UTR of mRNAs and regulating their translation (By similarity). From Homo sapiens (Human).
    639..657     -  promoter       T3 promoter: promoter for bacteriophage T3 RNA polymerase
    661..679     -  promoter       T7 promoter: promoter for bacteriophage T7 RNA polymerase
    693..740     +  terminator     T7 terminator: transcription terminator for bacteriophage T7 RNA polymerase
    747..813     +  rep_origin     M13 ori (fragment): M13 bacteriophage origin of replication; arrow indicates direction of (+) strand synthesis
    816..1115    +  CDS            tnpA (fragment): TN5P_ECOLX - Also known as tnp. Experimental evidence at protein level: Swiss-Prot protein existence level 1. Mediates transposition of transposon Tn5 by a 'cut and paste' mechanism. First, the monomeric transposase binds the 19 bp inverted DNA repeats flanking the transposon. Then, dimerization of the DNA- bound transposase creates a synaptic DNA complex. After nicking of the first DNA strand, excision of the transposon proceeds through a series of intermediates. The transposase then mediates the insertion of the transposon at a new site by strand transfer. The activity of the wild- type tran
   1147..1938    +  CDS            neo: KKA2_KLEPN - Also known as kan, nptII. Experimental evidence at protein level: Swiss-Prot protein existence level 1. Resistance to kanamycin, neomycin, paromomycin, ribostamycin, butirosin and gentamicin B. From Klebsiella pneumoniae.
   1942..1958    +  promoter       AmpR promoter (fragment): bla
   1959..2819    +  CDS            AmpR: β-lactamase; bla; confers resistance to ampicillin, carbenicillin, and related antibiotics
   2990..3578    +  rep_origin     ori: high-copy-number ColE1/pMB1/pBR322/pUC origin of replication
