[The description below was written by a language model from this plasmid's Addgene catalogue record and pLannotate feature annotations shown in this document.]
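Description:
boule1 is a 3,760 nt bacterial plasmid built on the pJC53.2 backbone that carries a cDNA-derived fragment of the boule1 gene from the planarian Schmidtea mediterranea. It replicates in E. coli from a high-copy ColE1/pUC-type origin. The catalogue lists kanamycin as the selection, matching the annotated neo (nptII) gene. The feature table also shows an intact β-lactamase (AmpR) coding sequence, along with fragments of an M13 origin and a Tn5 transposase sequence that are probably remnants of the vector's construction.

The insert occupies roughly 500 bp between two sets of phage promoters, and about 390 nt of it is recognised by homology to human BOLL (BOULE), an RNA-binding protein associated with spermatogenesis. That human label reflects sequence similarity only and does not indicate the source species. The cloning sites are not recorded. On one side of the insert, T7 and SP6 promoters point inward. On the other side, T3 and T7 promoters point inward on the opposite strand. A T7 terminator lies outside each promoter pair. With SP6 or T3 polymerase, a single-stranded sense or antisense transcript can be made, as is commonly done for riboprobes. The two convergent T7 promoters allow both strands to be transcribed, which produces double-stranded RNA.

Although the plasmid is catalogued as a bacterial expression vector, the repository notes that these plasmids were generated for in vitro transcription and may not suit overexpression studies. It also notes that the cDNA-amplified inserts may differ from reference sequences. The associated study concerns a premeiotic function for boule in planarians.
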