Addgene plasmid #99761: boule1
Purpose: Expresses S. meditearranea boule1
Depositing lab: Phillip Newmark. Depositing organization: University of Illinois at Urbana-Champaign. Publication: A premeiotic function for boule in the planarian Schmidtea mediterranea. Iyer H, Issigonis M, Sharma PP, Extavour CG, Newmark PA. Proc Natl Acad Sci U S A. 2016 Jun 21;113(25):E3509-18. doi: 10.1073/pnas.1521341113. Epub 2016 Jun 2. PubMed 27330085.
Backbone
  Vector backbone: pJC53.2
  Vector type: Bacterial Expression
Growth in bacteria
  Bacterial resistance: Kanamycin, 50 μg/mL
  Growth temperature: 37°C
  Growth strain: DH5alpha
  Copy number: Unknown
Gene/Insert
  Gene/Insert name: boule1
  Cloning method: Restriction Enzyme; 5′ cloning site unknown (unknown if destroyed); 3′ cloning site unknown (unknown if destroyed)
Terms and licenses: Academic/Nonprofit Terms; Industry Terms: Not Available to Industry
Depositor comments: Addgene Note: These plasmids were generated for in vitro transcription and may not be suitable for overexpression studies. The inserts were amplified from cDNA and may differ from NCBI reference sequences.
How to cite: boule1 was a gift from Phillip Newmark (Addgene plasmid # 99761 ; http://n2t.net/addgene:99761 ; RRID:Addgene_99761)
